Addgene plasmid #141586: TFORF0343
Purpose: Lentiviral vector for overexpressing the ETF1 transcription factor ORF with a unique 24-bp barcode. Barcodes facilitate identification of transcription factors in pooled screens.
Depositing lab: Feng Zhang. Depositing organization: Broad Institute. Publication: A transcription factor atlas of directed differentiation. Joung J, Ma S, Tay T, Geiger-Schuller KR, Kirchgatterer PC, Verdine VK, Guo B, Arias-Garcia MA, Allen WE, Singh A, Kuksenko O, Abudayyeh OO, Gootenberg JS, Fu Z, Macrae RK, Buenrostro JD, Regev A, Zhang F. Cell. 2023 Jan 5;186(1):209-229.e26. doi: 10.1016/j.cell.2022.11.026. PubMed 36608654.
Backbone
  Vector backbone: pLX_TRC317
  Backbone manufacturer: Broad Institute Genetic Perturbation Platform
  Backbone size w/o insert (bp): 8264
  Vector type: Mammalian Expression, Lentiviral
  Selectable markers: Puromycin
Growth in bacteria
  Bacterial resistance: Ampicillin, 100 μg/mL
  Growth temperature: 37°C
  Growth strain: NEB Stable
  Copy number: High Copy
Gene/Insert
  Gene/Insert name: ETF1
  Species: H. sapiens (human)
  Insert size (bp): 1415
  Entrez Gene: ETF1 (a.k.a. D5S1995, ERF, ERF1, RF1, SUP45L1, TB3-1)
  Promoter: EF1a
  Cloning method: Unknown
  Sequencing primers: 5′ GGGTGGAGACTGAAGTTAGGCCAG; 3′ CACATAGCGTAAAAGGAGCAACATAG
Terms and licenses: Academic/Nonprofit Terms; Industry Terms: Not Available to Industry
Depositor comments: NM_004730,ENST00000360541 . The transcription factor ORF portion of this plasmid was synthesized by Genewiz. Please test multiple small colonies in case of plasmid recombination. To make this collection available in a timely manner, a portion of this collection was not fully sequenced by Addgene. If an Addgene verified full plasmid sequence is not available, please contact us prior to placing an order to request the full sequence.
How to cite: TFORF0343 was a gift from Feng Zhang (Addgene plasmid # 141586 ; http://n2t.net/addgene:141586 ; RRID:Addgene_141586)
