[The description below was written by a language model from this plasmid's Addgene catalogue record and pLannotate feature annotations shown in this document.]
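Description:
TFORF0343 is a lentiviral mammalian expression plasmid built on the pLX_TRC317 backbone and carrying the human ETF1 open reading frame. It belongs to a barcoded transcription factor ORF collection designed for pooled overexpression screens. The sequenced plasmid is 9,679 nt. In bacteria it is maintained through a high-copy ColE1/pUC-type origin and selected with ampicillin via the bla gene. An f1 origin and remnants of a lac/T7/T3 cloning region are also present in the backbone. The depositor notes that the plasmid can recombine, a common issue with LTR-containing vectors.

The viral portion has a third-generation, self-inactivating layout. An RSV promoter drives a truncated HIV-1 5' LTR, followed by the Ψ packaging signal with a partial gag sequence, the Rev response element for nuclear export of the genomic RNA, a cPPT/CTS, and a ΔU3 3' LTR with a downstream SV40 polyadenylation signal. Inside the provirus there are two expression units. An SV40 early promoter drives the puromycin N-acetyltransferase gene for selecting transduced cells, and the strong constitutive EF-1α promoter drives the ETF1 coding sequence. A WPRE downstream of the ORF enhances transcript stability and expression.

The catalogue describes a unique 24-bp barcode that identifies the ORF in pooled screens. It is not annotated in the feature table, so its exact position is not stated, and the short U6 promoter fragment annotated between the ORF and the WPRE has no function given in the record. Although the collection catalogues ETF1 as a transcription factor, the feature annotation describes it as eukaryotic release factor 1, which acts in translation termination and nonsense-mediated decay. No epitope tag or fluorescent reporter is annotated.
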