Features (pLannotate 1.2.2; 31 found; start..end, strand, type, name):
     16..242     +  promoter       RSV promoter: Rous sarcoma virus enhancer/promoter
    243..423     +  LTR            5' LTR (truncated): truncated 5' long terminal repeat (LTR) from HIV-1
    470..595     +  misc_feature   HIV-1 Ψ: packaging signal of human immunodeficiency virus type 1
    579..942     +  CDS            HIV-1 gag (fragment): gag protein from human immunodeficiency virus 1; gag
   1088..1321    +  misc_feature   RRE: The Rev response element (RRE) of HIV-1 allows for Rev-dependent mRNA export from the nucleus to the cytoplasm.
   1698..1724    +  CDS            Rev (fragment): human immunodeficiency virus 1 (HIV-1) Rev protein; rev; enhances nuclear export of unspliced and incompletely spliced viral mRNAs
   1731..1754    +  promoter       SV40 promoter (fragment): SV40 early promoter
   1755..1826    +  promoter       SV40 promoter (fragment): SV40 enhancer and early promoter
   1850..1985    +  rep_origin     SV40 ori: SV40 origin of replication
   2031..2627    +  CDS            PuroR (fragment): puromycin N-acetyltransferase; pac from Streptomyces; confers resistance to puromycin
   2676..2793    +  misc_feature   cPPT/CTS: central polypurine tract and central termination sequence of HIV-1
   2858..2924    +  CDS            small t antigen (fragment): SV40 (simian virus 40) small t antigen
   2931..4109    +  promoter       EF-1α promoter: strong constitutive promoter for human elongation factor EF-1α
   4126..5436    +  CDS            ETF1: ERF1_HUMAN - Also known as ERF1, RF1, SUP45L1. Experimental evidence at protein level: Swiss-Prot protein existence level 1. Directs the termination of nascent peptide synthesis (translation) in response to the termination codons UAA, UAG and UGA (PubMed:7990965, PubMed:24486019). Component of the transient SURF complex which recruits UPF1 to stalled ribosomes in the context of nonsense-mediated decay (NMD) of mRNAs containing premature stop codons. Required for SHFL-mediated translation termination which inhibits programmed ribosomal frameshifting (-1PRF) of mRNA from viruses and cellular gen
   5452..5505    +  promoter       U6 promoter (fragment): RNA polymerase III promoter for human U6 snRNA
   5547..6135    +  misc_feature   WPRE: woodchuck hepatitis virus posttranscriptional regulatory element
   6186..6205    +  misc_feature   cPPT/CTS (fragment): central polypurine tract and central termination sequence of HIV-1
   6207..6440    +  LTR            3' LTR (ΔU3): self-inactivating 3' long terminal repeat (LTR) from HIV-1
   6518..6639    +  polyA_signal   SV40 poly(A) signal: SV40 polyadenylation signal
   6679..6814    +  rep_origin     SV40 ori: SV40 origin of replication
   6835..6853    -  promoter       T7 promoter: promoter for bacteriophage T7 RNA polymerase
   6861..7016    +  CDS            lacZα (fragment): LacZα fragment of β-galactosidase; lacZ fragment
   7021..7449    +  rep_origin     f1 ori (sequence partly withheld): f1 bacteriophage origin of replication; arrow indicates direction of (+) strand synthesis
   7502..7606    +  promoter       AmpR promoter: bla
   7607..8467    +  CDS            AmpR: β-lactamase; bla; confers resistance to ampicillin, carbenicillin, and related antibiotics
   8638..9226    +  rep_origin     ori: high-copy-number ColE1/pMB1/pBR322/pUC origin of replication
   9409..9501    +  CDS            lacI (fragment): lac repressor; lacI; The lac repressor binds to the lac operator to inhibit transcription in E. coli. This inhibition can be relieved by adding lactose or isopropyl-β-D-thiogalactopyranoside (IPTG).
   9514..9535    +  protein_bind   CAP binding site: CAP binding activates transcription in the presence of cAMP. E. coli catabolite activator protein
   9550..9580    +  promoter       lac promoter: promoter for the E. coli lac operon
   9588..9604    +  protein_bind   lac operator: The lac repressor binds to the lac operator to inhibit transcription in E. coli. This inhibition can be relieved by adding lactose or isopropyl-β-D-thiogalactopyranoside (IPTG). lac repressor encoded by lacI
   9649..9667    +  promoter       T3 promoter: promoter for bacteriophage T3 RNA polymerase
>Addgene plasmid #141586 | TFORF0343 | addgene full sequence | sequence record 408880 | Addgene NGS Result
GAGCTGCAAGCTTAATGTAGTCTTATGCAATACTCTTGTAGTCTTGCAACATGGTAACGATGAGTTAGCA
ACATGCCTTACAAGGAGAGAAAAAGCACCGTGCATGCCGATTGGTGGAAGTAAGGTGGTACGATCGTGCC
TTATTAGGAAGGCAACAGACGGGTCTGACATGGATTGGACGAACCACTGAATTGCCGCATTGCAGAGATA
TTGTATTTAAGTGCCTAGCTCGATACATAAACGGGTCTCTCTGGTTAGACCAGATCTGAGCCTGGGAGCT
CTCTGGCTAACTAGGGAACCCACTGCTTAAGCCTCAATAAAGCTTGCCTTGAGTGCTTCAAGTAGTGTGT
GCCCGTCTGTTGTGTGACTCTGGTAACTAGAGATCCCTCAGACCCTTTTAGTCAGTGTGGAAAATCTCTA
GCAGTGGCGCCCGAACAGGGACTTGAAAGCGAAAGGGAAACCAGAGGAGCTCTCTCGACGCAGGACTCGG
CTTGCTGAAGCGCGCACGGCAAGAGGCGAGGGGCGGCGACTGGTGAGTACGCCAAAAATTTTGACTAGCG
GAGGCTAGAAGGAGAGAGATGGGTGCGAGAGCGTCAGTATTAAGCGGGGGAGAATTAGATCGCGATGGGA
AAAAATTCGGTTAAGGCCAGGGGGAAAGAAAAAATATAAATTAAAACATATAGTATGGGCAAGCAGGGAG
CTAGAACGATTCGCAGTTAATCCTGGCCTGTTAGAAACATCAGAAGGCTGTAGACAAATACTGGGACAGC
TACAACCATCCCTTCAGACAGGATCAGAAGAACTTAGATCATTATATAATACAGTAGCAACCCTCTATTG
TGTGCATCAAAGGATAGAGATAAAAGACACCAAGGAAGCTTTAGACAAGATAGAGGAAGAGCAAAACAAA
AGTAAGACCACCGCACAGCAAGCGGCCGCTGATCTTCAGACCTGGAGGAGGAGATATGAGGGACAATTGG
AGAAGTGAATTATATAAATATAAAGTAGTAAAAATTGAACCATTAGGAGTAGCACCCACCAAGGCAAAGA
GAAGAGTGGTGCAGAGAGAAAAAAGAGCAGTGGGAATAGGAGCTTTGTTCCTTGGGTTCTTGGGAGCAGC
AGGAAGCACTATGGGCGCAGCGTCAATGACGCTGACGGTACAGGCCAGACAATTATTGTCTGGTATAGTG
CAGCAGCAGAACAATTTGCTGAGGGCTATTGAGGCGCAACAGCATCTGTTGCAACTCACAGTCTGGGGCA
TCAAGCAGCTCCAGGCAAGAATCCTGGCTGTGGAAAGATACCTAAAGGATCAACAGCTCCTGGGGATTTG
GGGTTGCTCTGGAAAACTCATTTGCACCACTGCTGTGCCTTGGAATGCTAGTTGGAGTAATAAATCTCTG
GAACAGATTTGGAATCACACGACCTGGATGGAGTGGGACAGAGAAATTAACAATTACACAAGCTTAATAC
ACTCCTTAATTGAAGAATCGCAAAACCAGCAAGAAAAGAATGAACAAGAATTATTGGAATTAGATAAATG
GGCAAGTTTGTGGAATTGGTTTAACATAACAAATTGGCTGTGGTATATAAAATTATTCATAATGATAGTA
GGAGGCTTGGTAGGTTTAAGAATAGTTTTTGCTGTACTTTCTATAGTGAATAGAGTTAGGCAGGGATATT
CACCATTATCGTTTCAGACCCACCTCCCAACCCCGAGGGGACCCATGCATTGCATCTCAATTAGTCAGCA
ACCAGGTGTGGAAAGTCCCCAGGCTCCCCAGCAGGCAGAAGTATGCAAAGCATGCGTCTCAATTAGTCAG
CAACCATAGTCCCGCCCCTAACTCCGCCCATCCCGCCCCTAACTCCGCCCAGTTCCGCCCATTCTCCGCC
CCATGGCTGACTAATTTTTTTTATTTATGCAGAGGCCGAGGCCGCCTCGGCCTCTGAGCTATTCCAGAAG
TAGTGAGGAGGCTTTTTTGGAGGCCTAGGCTTTTGCAAAAAGCTTTCTAGAGGTACCACCGGAGCTTACC
ATGACCGAGTACAAGCCCACGGTGCGCCTCGCCACCCGCGACGACGTCCCCAGGGCCGTACGCACCCTCG
CCGCCGCGTTCGCCGACTACCCCGCCACGCGCCACACCGTCGATCCGGACCGCCACATCGAGCGGGTCAC
CGAGCTGCAAGAACTCTTCCTCACGCGCGTCGGGCTCGACATCGGCAAGGTGTGGGTCGCGGACGACGGC
GCCGCCGTGGCGGTCTGGACCACGCCGGAGAGCGTCGAAGCGGGGGCGGTGTTCGCCGAGATCGGCCCGC
GCATGGCCGAGTTGAGCGGTTCCCGGCTGGCCGCGCAGCAACAGATGGAAGGCCTCCTGGCGCCGCACCG
GCCCAAGGAGCCCGCGTGGTTCCTGGCCACCGTCGGCGTCTCGCCCGACCACCAGGGCAAGGGTCTGGGC
AGCGCCGTCGTGCTCCCCGGAGTGGAGGCGGCCGAGCGCGCCGGGGTGCCCGCCTTCCTGGAGACCTCCG
CGCCCCGCAACCTCCCCTTCTACGAGCGGCTCGGCTTCACCGTCACCGCCGACGTCGAGGTGCCCGAAGG
ACCGCGCACCTGGTGCATGACCCGCAAGCCCGGTGCCAGTTAACGAATTCTAGATCTTGAGACAAATGGC
AGTATTCATCCACAATTTTAAAAGAAAAGGGGGGATTGGGGGGTACAGTGCAGGGGAAAGAATAGTAGAC
ATAATAGCAACAGACATACAAACTAAAGAATTACAAAAACAAATTACAAAAATTCAAAATTTTCGGGTTT
ATTACAGGGACAGCAGAGATCCACTTTGGCGCCGGCTCGAGGCCTGCAGGTGCAAAGATGGATAAAGTTT
TAAACAGAGAGGAATCTTTGCAGCTAATGGACCTTCTAGGTCTTGAAAGGAGTGGGAATTGGCTCCGGTG
CCCGTCAGTGGGCAGAGCGCACATCGCCCACAGTCCCCGAGAAGTTGGGGGGAGGGGTCGGCAATTGAAC
CGGTGCCTAGAGAAGGTGGCGCGGGGTAAACTGGGAAAGTGATGTCGTGTACTGGCTCCGCCTTTTTCCC
GAGGGTGGGGGAGAACCGTATATAAGTGCAGTAGTCGCCGTGAACGTTCTTTTTCGCAACGGGTTTGCCG
CCAGAACACAGGTAAGTGCCGTGTGTGGTTCCCGCGGGCCTGGCCTCTTTACGGGTTATGGCCCTTGCGT
GCCTTGAATTACTTCCACCTGGCTGCAGTACGTGATTCTTGATCCCGAGCTTCGGGTTGGAAGTGGGTGG
GAGAGTTCGAGGCCTTGCGCTTAAGGAGCCCCTTCGCCTCGTGCTTGAGTTGAGGCCTGGCCTGGGCGCT
GGGGCCGCCGCGTGCGAATCTGGTGGCACCTTCGCGCCTGTCTCGCTGCTTTCGATAAGTCTCTAGCCAT
TTAAAATTTTTGATGACCTGCTGCGACGCTTTTTTTCTGGCAAGATAGTCTTGTAAATGCGGGCCAAGAT
CTGCACACTGGTATTTCGGTTTTTGGGGCCGCGGGCGGCGACGGGGCCCGTGCGTCCCAGCGCACATGTT
CGGCGAGGCGGGGCCTGCGAGCGCGGCCACCGAGAATCGGACGGGGGTAGTCTCAAGCTGGCCGGCCTGC
TCTGGTGCCTGGCCTCGCGCCGCCGTGTATCGCCCCGCCCTGGGCGGCAAGGCTGGCCCGGTCGGCACCA
GTTGCGTGAGCGGAAAGATGGCCGCTTCCCGGCCCTGCTGCAGGGAGCTCAAAATGGAGGACGCGGCGCT
CGGGAGAGCGGGCGGGTGAGTCACCCACACAAAGGAAAAGGGCCTTTCCGTCCTCAGCCGTCGCTTCATG
TGACTCCACGGAGTACCGGGCGCCGTCCAGGCACCTCGATTAGTTCTCGAGCTTTTGGAGTACGTCGTCT
TTAGGTTGGGGGGAGGGGTTTTATGCGATGGAGTTTCCCCACACTGAGTGGGTGGAGACTGAAGTTAGGC
CAGCTTGGCACTTGATGTAATTCTCCTTGGAATTTGCCCTTTTTGAGTTTGGATCTTGGTTCATTCTCAA
GCCTCAGACAGTGGTTCAAAGTTTTTTTCTTCCATTTCAGGTGTCGTGAGGCTAGCACCGCCACCATGGC
GGACGACCCCAGTGCTGCCGACAGGAACGTGGAGATCTGGAAGATCAAGAAGCTCATTAAGAGCTTGGAG
GCGGCCCGCGGCAATGGCACCAGCATGATATCATTGATCATTCCTCCCAAAGACCAGATTTCACGAGTGG
CAAAAATGTTAGCGGATGAGTTTGGAACTGCATCTAACATTAAGTCACGAGTAAACCGCCTTTCAGTCCT
GGGAGCCATTACATCTGTACAACAAAGACTCAAACTTTATAACAAAGTACCTCCAAATGGTCTGGTTGTA
TACTGTGGAACAATTGTAACAGAAGAAGGAAAGGAAAAGAAAGTCAACATTGACTTTGAACCTTTCAAAC
CAATTAATACGTCATTGTATTTGTGTGACAACAAATTCCATACAGAGGCTCTTACAGCACTACTTTCAGA
TGATAGCAAGTTTGGATTCATTGTAATAGATGGTAGTGGTGCACTTTTTGGCACACTCCAAGGAAACACA
AGAGAAGTCCTGCACAAATTCACTGTGGATCTCCCAAAGAAACACGGTAGAGGAGGTCAGTCAGCCTTGC
GTTTTGCCCGTTTAAGAATGGAAAAGCGACATAACTATGTTCGGAAAGTAGCAGAGACTGCTGTGCAGCT
GTTTATTTCTGGGGACAAAGTGAATGTGGCTGGTCTAGTTTTAGCTGGATCCGCTGACTTTAAAACTGAA
CTAAGTCAATCTGATATGTTTGATCAGAGGTTACAATCAAAAGTTTTAAAATTAGTTGATATATCCTATG
GTGGTGAAAATGGATTCAACCAAGCTATTGAGTTATCTACTGAAGTCCTCTCCAACGTGAAATTCATTCA
AGAGAAGAAATTAATAGGACGATACTTTGATGAAATCAGCCAGGACACGGGCAAGTACTGTTTTGGCGTT
GAAGATACACTAAAGGCTTTGGAAATGGGAGCTGTAGAAATTCTAATAGTCTATGAAAATCTGGATATAA
TGAGATATGTTCTTCATTGCCAAGGCACAGAAGAGGAGAAAATTCTCTATCTAACTCCAGAGCAAGAAAA
GGATAAATCTCATTTCACAGACAAAGAGACCGGACAGGAACATGAGCTTATCGAGAGCATGCCCCTGTTG
GAATGGTTTGCTAACAACTATAAAAAATTTGGAGCTACGTTGGAAATTGTCACAGATAAATCACAAGAAG
GGTCTCAGTTTGTGAAAGGATTTGGTGGAATTGGAGGTATCTTGCGGTACCGAGTAGATTTCCAGGGAAT
GGAATACCAAGGAGGAGACGATGAATTTTTTGACCTTGATGACTACTAGTAATGAACTAGTCCGTAACTT
GAAAGTATTTCGATTTCTTGGCTTTATATATCTTGTGGAAAGGACGACTATCGTAAATCAGGATTCTGCA
CACGCGTTAAGTCGACAATCAACCTCTGGATTACAAAATTTGTGAAAGATTGACTGGTATTCTTAACTAT
GTTGCTCCTTTTACGCTATGTGGATACGCTGCTTTAATGCCTTTGTATCATGCTATTGCTTCCCGTATGG
CTTTCATTTTCTCCTCCTTGTATAAATCCTGGTTGCTGTCTCTTTATGAGGAGTTGTGGCCCGTTGTCAG
GCAACGTGGCGTGGTGTGCACTGTGTTTGCTGACGCAACCCCCACTGGTTGGGGCATTGCCACCACCTGT
CAGCTCCTTTCCGGGACTTTCGCTTTCCCCCTCCCTATTGCCACGGCGGAACTCATCGCCGCCTGCCTTG
CCCGCTGCTGGACAGGGGCTCGGCTGTTGGGCACTGACAATTCCGTGGTGTTGTCGGGGAAATCATCGTC
CTTTCCTTGGCTGCTCGCCTGTGTTGCCACCTGGATTCTGCGCGGGACGTCCTTCTGCTACGTCCCTTCG
GCCCTCAATCCAGCGGACCTTCCTTCCCGCGGCCTGCTGCCGGCTCTGCGGCCTCTTCCGCGTCTTCGCC
TTCGCCCTCAGACGAGTCGGATCTCCCTTTGGGCCGCCTCCCCGCGTCGACTTTAAGACCAATGACTTAC
AAGGCAGCTGTAGATCTTAGCCACTTTTTAAAAGAAAAGGGGGGACTGGAAGGGCTAATTCACTCCCAAC
GAAGACAAGATCTGCTTTTTGCTTGTACTGGGTCTCTCTGGTTAGACCAGATCTGAGCCTGGGAGCTCTC
TGGCTAACTAGGGAACCCACTGCTTAAGCCTCAATAAAGCTTGCCTTGAGTGCTTCAAGTAGTGTGTGCC
CGTCTGTTGTGTGACTCTGGTAACTAGAGATCCCTCAGACCCTTTTAGTCAGTGTGGAAAATCTCTAGCA
GTACGTATAGTAGTTCATGTCATCTTATTATTCAGTATTTATAACTTGCAAAGAAATGAATATCAGAGAG
TGAGAGGAACTTGTTTATTGCAGCTTATAATGGTTACAAATAAAGCAATAGCATCACAAATTTCACAAAT
AAAGCATTTTTTTCACTGCATTCTAGTTGTGGTTTGTCCAAACTCATCAATGTATCTTATCATGTCTGGC
TCTAGCTATCCCGCCCCTAACTCCGCCCATCCCGCCCCTAACTCCGCCCAGTTCCGCCCATTCTCCGCCC
CATGGCTGACTAATTTTTTTTATTTATGCAGAGGCCGAGGCCGCCTCGGCCTCTGAGCTATTCCAGAAGT
AGTGAGGAGGCTTTTTTGGAGGCCTAGGGACGTACCCAATTCGCCCTATAGTGAGTCGTATTACGCGCGC
TCACTGGCCGTCGTTTTACAACGTCGTGACTGGGAAAACCCTGGCGTTACCCAACTTAATCGCCTTGCAG
CACATCCCCCTTTCGCCAGCTGGCGTAATAGCGAAGAGGCCCGCACCGATCGCCCTTCCCAACAGTTGCG
CAGCCTGAATGGCGAATGGG
[124 nt withheld, positions 7021-7144]
C
[91 nt withheld, positions 7146-7236]
A
[49 nt withheld, positions 7238-7286]
CCTTTGACGTTGGAGTCCACGTTCTTT
[37 nt withheld, positions 7314-7350]
ACCCTATCTCGGTCTATTCTTTTGATTTATAAGGGATTTTGCCGATTTCGGCCTATTGGTTAAAAAATGA
GCTGATTTAACAAAAATTTAACGCGAATTTTAACAAAATATTAACGCTTACAATTTAGGTGGCACTTTTC
GGGGAAATGTGCGCGGAACCCCTATTTGTTTATTTTTCTAAATACATTCAAATATGTATCCGCTCATGAG
ACAATAACCCTGATAAATGCTTCAATAATATTGAAAAAGGAAGAGTATGAGTATTCAACATTTCCGTGTC
GCCCTTATTCCCTTTTTTGCGGCATTTTGCCTTCCTGTTTTTGCTCACCCAGAAACGCTGGTGAAAGTAA
AAGATGCTGAAGATCAGTTGGGTGCACGAGTGGGTTACATCGAACTGGATCTCAACAGCGGTAAGATCCT
TGAGAGTTTTCGCCCCGAAGAACGTTTTCCAATGATGAGCACTTTTAAAGTTCTGCTATGTGGCGCGGTA
TTATCCCGTATTGACGCCGGGCAAGAGCAACTCGGTCGCCGCATACACTATTCTCAGAATGACTTGGTTG
AGTACTCACCAGTCACAGAAAAGCATCTTACGGATGGCATGACAGTAAGAGAATTATGCAGTGCTGCCAT
AACCATGAGTGATAACACTGCGGCCAACTTACTTCTGACAACGATCGGAGGACCGAAGGAGCTAACCGCT
TTTTTGCACAACATGGGGGATCATGTAACTCGCCTTGATCGTTGGGAACCGGAGCTGAATGAAGCCATAC
CAAACGACGAGCGTGACACCACGATGCCTGTAGCAATGGCAACAACGTTGCGCAAACTATTAACTGGCGA
ACTACTTACTCTAGCTTCCCGGCAACAATTAATAGACTGGATGGAGGCGGATAAAGTTGCAGGACCACTT
CTGCGCTCGGCCCTTCCGGCTGGCTGGTTTATTGCTGATAAATCTGGAGCCGGTGAGCGTGGGTCTCGCG
GTATCATTGCAGCACTGGGGCCAGATGGTAAGCCCTCCCGTATCGTAGTTATCTACACGACGGGGAGTCA
GGCAACTATGGATGAACGAAATAGACAGATCGCTGAGATAGGTGCCTCACTGATTAAGCATTGGTAACTG
TCAGACCAAGTTTACTCATATATACTTTAGATTGATTTAAAACTTCATTTTTAATTTAAAAGGATCTAGG
TGAAGATCCTTTTTGATAATCTCATGACCAAAATCCCTTAACGTGAGTTTTCGTTCCACTGAGCGTCAGA
CCCCGTAGAAAAGATCAAAGGATCTTCTTGAGATCCTTTTTTTCTGCGCGTAATCTGCTGCTTGCAAACA
AAAAAACCACCGCTACCAGCGGTGGTTTGTTTGCCGGATCAAGAGCTACCAACTCTTTTTCCGAAGGTAA
CTGGCTTCAGCAGAGCGCAGATACCAAATACTGTTCTTCTAGTGTAGCCGTAGTTAGGCCACCACTTCAA
GAACTCTGTAGCACCGCCTACATACCTCGCTCTGCTAATCCTGTTACCAGTGGCTGCTGCCAGTGGCGAT
AAGTCGTGTCTTACCGGGTTGGACTCAAGACGATAGTTACCGGATAAGGCGCAGCGGTCGGGCTGAACGG
GGGGTTCGTGCACACAGCCCAGCTTGGAGCGAACGACCTACACCGAACTGAGATACCTACAGCGTGAGCT
ATGAGAAAGCGCCACGCTTCCCGAAGGGAGAAAGGCGGACAGGTATCCGGTAAGCGGCAGGGTCGGAACA
GGAGAGCGCACGAGGGAGCTTCCAGGGGGAAACGCCTGGTATCTTTATAGTCCTGTCGGGTTTCGCCACC
TCTGACTTGAGCGTCGATTTTTGTGATGCTCGTCAGGGGGGCGGAGCCTATGGAAAAACGCCAGCAACGC
GGCCTTTTTACGGTTCCTGGCCTTTTGCTGGCCTTTTGCTCACATGTTCTTTCCTGCGTTATCCCCTGAT
TCTGTGGATAACCGTATTACCGCCTTTGAGTGAGCTGATACCGCTCGCCGCAGCCGAACGACCGAGCGCA
GCGAGTCAGTGAGCGAGGAAGCGGAAGAGCGCCCAATACGCAAACCGCCTCTCCCCGCGCGTTGGCCGAT
TCATTAATGCAGCTGGCACGACAGGTTTCCCGACTGGAAAGCGGGCAGTGAGCGCAACGCAATTAATGTG
AGTTAGCTCACTCATTAGGCACCCCAGGCTTTACACTTTATGCTTCCGGCTCGTATGTTGTGTGGAATTG
TGAGCGGATAACAATTTCACACAGGAAACAGCTATGACCATGATTACGCCAAGCGCGCAATTAACCCTCA
CTAAAGGGAACAAAAGCTG
