>Addgene plasmid #141586 | TFORF0343 | depositor partial sequence | sequence record 276895 | Insert
ACCGCCACCATGGCGGACGACCCCAGTGCTGCCGACAGGAACGTGGAGATCTGGAAGATCAAGAAGCTCA
TTAAGAGCTTGGAGGCGGCCCGCGGCAATGGCACCAGCATGATATCATTGATCATTCCTCCCAAAGACCA
GATTTCACGAGTGGCAAAAATGTTAGCGGATGAGTTTGGAACTGCATCTAACATTAAGTCACGAGTAAAC
CGCCTTTCAGTCCTGGGAGCCATTACATCTGTACAACAAAGACTCAAACTTTATAACAAAGTACCTCCAA
ATGGTCTGGTTGTATACTGTGGAACAATTGTAACAGAAGAAGGAAAGGAAAAGAAAGTCAACATTGACTT
TGAACCTTTCAAACCAATTAATACGTCATTGTATTTGTGTGACAACAAATTCCATACAGAGGCTCTTACA
GCACTACTTTCAGATGATAGCAAGTTTGGATTCATTGTAATAGATGGTAGTGGTGCACTTTTTGGCACAC
TCCAAGGAAACACAAGAGAAGTCCTGCACAAATTCACTGTGGATCTCCCAAAGAAACACGGTAGAGGAGG
TCAGTCAGCCTTGCGTTTTGCCCGTTTAAGAATGGAAAAGCGACATAACTATGTTCGGAAAGTAGCAGAG
ACTGCTGTGCAGCTGTTTATTTCTGGGGACAAAGTGAATGTGGCTGGTCTAGTTTTAGCTGGATCCGCTG
ACTTTAAAACTGAACTAAGTCAATCTGATATGTTTGATCAGAGGTTACAATCAAAAGTTTTAAAATTAGT
TGATATATCCTATGGTGGTGAAAATGGATTCAACCAAGCTATTGAGTTATCTACTGAAGTCCTCTCCAAC
GTGAAATTCATTCAAGAGAAGAAATTAATAGGACGATACTTTGATGAAATCAGCCAGGACACGGGCAAGT
ACTGTTTTGGCGTTGAAGATACACTAAAGGCTTTGGAAATGGGAGCTGTAGAAATTCTAATAGTCTATGA
AAATCTGGATATAATGAGATATGTTCTTCATTGCCAAGGCACAGAAGAGGAGAAAATTCTCTATCTAACT
CCAGAGCAAGAAAAGGATAAATCTCATTTCACAGACAAAGAGACCGGACAGGAACATGAGCTTATCGAGA
GCATGCCCCTGTTGGAATGGTTTGCTAACAACTATAAAAAATTTGGAGCTACGTTGGAAATTGTCACAGA
TAAATCACAAGAAGGGTCTCAGTTTGTGAAAGGATTTGGTGGAATTGGAGGTATCTTGCGGTACCGAGTA
GATTTCCAGGGAATGGAATACCAAGGAGGAGACGATGAATTTTTTGACCTTGATGACTACTAGTAATGAA
CTAGTCCGTAACTTGAAAGTATTTCGATTTCTTGGCTTTATATATCTTGTGGAAAGGACGACTATCGTAA
ATCAGGATTCTGCAC
