>Addgene plasmid #141586 | TFORF0343 | depositor partial sequence | sequence record 276896 | Barcode
CTATCGTAAATCAGGATTCTGCAC
